>Addgene plasmid #20014 | pGL-p21UTR | depositor partial sequence | sequence record 9443 | Author sequence
TCTAGAGTGCCCACGGGAGCCCCGCCCTCTTCTGCTGTGGGTCAGGAGGCCTCTTCCCCATCTTCGGCCT
TAGCCCTCACTCTGTGTGTCTTAATTATTATTTGTGTTTTAATTTAAACGTCTCCTGTATATACGCTGCC
TGCCCTCTCCCAGTCTCCAAACTTAAAGTTATTTAAAAAAAGAACAAAACAAAAAAAAACCAAAACAAAC
CTAAATTAGTAGGACGGTAGGGCCCTTAGTGTGGGGGATTTCTATTATGTAGATTATTATTATTTAAGCC
CCTCCCAACCCAAGCTCTGTGTTTCCTATACCGGAGGAACAGTCCTACTGATATCATCCCATCTGCATCC
GTTTCACCCAACCCCCCTCCCCCCATTCCCTGCCTGGTTCCTTGCCACTTCTTACCTGGGGGTGATCCTC
AGACCTGAATAGCACTTTGGAAAAACGAGTAGGACTTTGGGGTCTCCTTGTCACCTCTAAGGCCAGCTAG
GATGACAGTGAAGCAGTCACAGCCTAGAACAGGGATGGCAGTTAGGACTCAACCGTAATATCCCGACTCT
TGACATTGCTCAGACCTGTGAAGACAGGAGTGGTCCCCACTCTGGATCCCCTTTGCCACTCCTGGGGAGC
CCACCTCTCCTGTGGGTCTCTGCCAGCTGCCCCTCTATTTTGGAGGGTTAATCTGGTGATCTGCTGCTCT
TTTCCCCCACCCCATACTTCCCCTTCTGCAGGTCGGCAGGAGGCATATCTAGGCACTTGCCCCACAGCTC
AGTGGACTGGAAGGGAATGTATATGCAGGGTACACTAAGTGGGATTCCCTGGTCTNACCTTAGGCAGCTC
CAGTGGCAACCCCCTGCATTGTGGGTCTAGGGTGGGTCCTTGGTGGTGAGACAGGCCTCCCAGAGCATTC
TATGGTGTGTGGTGGTGGGGGTGGGCTTATCTGGGATGGGGACCCCAGTTGGGGTTCTCAGTGACTTCTC
CCATTTCTTAGTAGCAGTTGTACAAGGAGCCAGGCCAAGATGGTGTCTTGGGGGCTAAGGGAGCTCACAG
GACACTGAGCAATGGCTGATCCTTTCTCAGTGTTGAATACCGTGGGTGTCAAAGCACTTAGTGGGTCTGA
CTCCAGCCCCAAACATCCCTGTTTCTGTAACATCCTGGTCTGGACTGTCTACCCTTAGCCCGCACCCCAA
GAACATGTATTGTGGCTCCCTCCCTGTCTCCACTCAGATTGTAAGCGTCTCACGAGAAGGGACAGCACCC
TGCATTGTCCCGAGTCCTCACACCCGACCCCAAAGCTGGTGCTCAAGGGCGAATTCTGCAGATATCCATC
ACACTGGCGGCCGCTCGAGCATGCATCTAGA
