>Addgene plasmid #20014 | pGL-p21UTR | addgene partial sequence | sequence record 25984 | 20014 with Luc-F
GTTTGTGGANGAAGTACCGAAAGGTCTTACCGGAAAACTCGACGCAAGAAAAATCAGAGAGATCCTCATA
AAGGCCAAGAAGGGCGGAAAGATCGCCGTGTAATTCTAGGCTAGCGTTCTAGAGTGCCCACGGGAGCCCC
GCCCTCTTCTGCTGTGGGTCAGGAGGCCTCTTCCCCATCTTCGGCCTTAGCCCTCACTCTGTGTGTCTTA
ATTATTATTTGTGTTTTAATTTAAACGTCTCCTGTATATACGCTGCCTGCCCTCTCCCAGTCTCCAAACT
TAAAGTTATTTAAAAAAAGAACAAAACAAAAAAAAACCAAAACAAACCTAAATTAGTAGGACGGTAGGGC
CCTTAGTGTGGGGGATTTCTATTATGTAGATTATTATTATTTAAGCCCCTCCCAACCCAAGCTCTGTGTT
TCCTATACCGGAGGAACAGTCCTACTGATATCATCCCATCTGCATCCGTTTCACCCAACCCCCCTCCCCC
CATTCCCTGCCTGGTTCCTTGCCACTTCTTACCTGGGGGTGATCCTCAGACCTGAATAGCACTTTGGAAA
AACGAGTAGGACTTTGGGGTCTCCTTGTCNCCNNCTAAGGCCAGCTAGGATGACAGTGAANCAGTCACAN
CCTANAACAGGG
