[The description below was written by a language model from this plasmid's Addgene catalogue record.]
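Description:
pGL-p21UTR is a mammalian luciferase reporter plasmid built on the Promega pGL3-Control backbone (about 5.3 kb without insert), carrying roughly 1.3 kb of the 3′ untranslated region of mouse Cdkn1a, the gene encoding the cyclin-dependent kinase inhibitor p21 (Cip1/Waf1). It is propagated in E. coli as a high-copy plasmid under ampicillin selection. No feature table accompanies the record, so the individual elements are not itemised. As a standard commercial vector, pGL3-Control expresses firefly luciferase constitutively from an SV40 promoter and enhancer, with an SV40 late polyadenylation signal downstream of the reporter.

The UTR fragment was inserted by restriction cloning at an XbaI site, which is retained on both sides of the insert. In pGL3-Control this site lies just after the luciferase stop codon and ahead of the polyadenylation signal, so the p21 sequence becomes the 3′UTR of the luciferase transcript. Because the same enzyme was used at both ends, the cloning was not directional, and the record does not explicitly state the insert's orientation. With transcription driven constitutively, changes in luciferase output reflect post-transcriptional regulation acting through the p21 UTR, such as microRNA-mediated repression or altered mRNA stability.

The associated publication concerns embryonic stem cell-specific microRNAs that regulate the G1-S transition and promote rapid proliferation. This fits use of the construct as a sensor to test whether such microRNAs directly target Cdkn1a, typically by co-transfecting the reporter with microRNA mimics and a normalising control reporter.
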