Addgene plasmid #20014: pGL-p21UTR
Depositing lab: Robert Blelloch. Depositing organization: University of California, San Francisco (UCSF). Publication: Embryonic stem cell-specific microRNAs regulate the G1-S transition and promote rapid proliferation. Wang Y, Baskerville S, Shenoy A, Babiarz JE, Baehner L, Blelloch R. Nat Genet. 2008 Dec . 40(12):1478-83. 10.1038/ng.250 PubMed 18978791.
Backbone
  Vector backbone: pGL3-Control
  Backbone manufacturer: Promega
  Backbone size w/o insert (bp): 5256
  Vector type: Mammalian Expression, Luciferase
Growth in bacteria
  Bacterial resistance: Ampicillin, 100 μg/mL
  Growth temperature: 37°C
  Growth strain: DH5alpha
  Copy number: High Copy
Gene/Insert
  Gene/Insert name: p21 3'UTR
  Species: M. musculus (mouse)
  Insert size (bp): 1300
  GenBank ID: NM_007669
  Entrez Gene: Cdkn1a (a.k.a. CAP20, CDKI, CIP1, Cdkn1, P21, SDI1, Waf1, mda6, p21Cip1, p21WAF)
  Cloning method: Restriction Enzyme; 5′ cloning site XbaI (not destroyed); 3′ cloning site XbaI (not destroyed)
  Sequencing primers: 5′ GGAAAACTCGACGCAAGA; 3′ CACATTTGTAGAGGTTTTACTTGCT
Terms and licenses: Academic/Nonprofit Terms; Industry Terms: Not Available to Industry
How to cite: pGL-p21UTR was a gift from Robert Blelloch (Addgene plasmid # 20014 ; http://n2t.net/addgene:20014 ; RRID:Addgene_20014)
